Addgene plasmid #218965: pEF-GalNAcT2-msGFP2
Purpose: Expresses full length GalNAcT2-msGFP2 mammalian cells
Depositing lab: Benjamin Glick. Depositing organization: University of Chicago.
Backbone
  Vector backbone: pEF
  Vector type: Mammalian Expression
Growth in bacteria
  Bacterial resistance: Ampicillin, 100 μg/mL
  Growth temperature: 37°C
  Growth strain: DH5alpha
  Copy number: Unknown
Gene/Insert
  Gene/Insert name: GalNAcT2-msGFP2
  Species: H. sapiens (human)
  Entrez Gene: GALNT2 (a.k.a. CDG2T, GalNAc-T2)
  Promoter: EF1a
  Tag / fusion protein: msGFP2
  Cloning method: Other
  Sequencing primers: 5′ tttttttcttccatttcaggtgtcgtga; 3′ tcgaggctgatcagcgagcttct
Terms and licenses: Academic/Nonprofit Terms; Industry Terms: Not Available to Industry
How to cite: pEF-GalNAcT2-msGFP2 was a gift from Benjamin Glick (Addgene plasmid # 218965 ; http://n2t.net/addgene:218965 ; RRID:Addgene_218965)
