[The description below was written by a language model from this plasmid's Addgene catalogue record and pLannotate feature annotations shown in this document.]
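Description:
pEF-GalNAcT2-msGFP2 is a mammalian expression plasmid of about 7.8 kb, built on a pEF backbone, that drives constitutive production of full-length human GalNAc-T2 (GALNT2) fused to the fluorescent protein msGFP2. In bacteria it is maintained through a high-copy ColE1/pUC-type origin and selected with ampicillin via the β-lactamase gene under its native bla promoter. An f1 bacteriophage origin is also present, a common backbone element that allows single-stranded DNA production.

The expression cassette begins with the strong human EF-1α promoter, followed by the GALNT2 coding sequence. The msGFP2 coding sequence lies shortly downstream on the same strand, which places the tag at the C-terminus of the enzyme, and the cassette ends with a bovine growth hormone polyadenylation signal. GALNT2 encodes a polypeptide N-acetylgalactosaminyltransferase that initiates O-linked glycosylation by transferring GalNAc to serine or threonine residues. msGFP2 is a photostable, monomeric superfolder GFP variant, which suits it to tagging without driving oligomerisation.

A second unit consists of an SV40 enhancer/early promoter upstream of a neomycin/kanamycin phosphotransferase sequence, a short ble-related fragment and an SV40 poly(A) signal. This arrangement would normally support G418 selection of transfected cells, but the NeoR/KanR feature is annotated as a fragment and the record does not list a mammalian selection marker. The stated purpose is simply expression of the full-length fusion in mammalian cells. Fluorescence imaging of the tagged enzyme's localisation is a plausible application, though the record does not specify it.
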