Features (pLannotate 1.2.2; 13 found; start..end, strand, type, name):
    275..1065    +  CDS            NeoR/KanR (fragment): aminoglycoside phosphotransferase from Tn5; aph(3')-II (or nptII); confers resistance to neomycin, kanamycin, and G418 (Geneticin®)
   1086..1244    +  CDS            ble (fragment): BLE_KLEPN - Experimental evidence at protein level: Swiss-Prot protein existence level 1. Binding protein with a strong affinity to the bleomycin family of antibiotics. Binds to CL990; an antimitotic-antibiotic compound. From Klebsiella pneumoniae.
   1239..1360    +  polyA_signal   SV40 poly(A) signal: SV40 polyadenylation signal
   1564..2152    -  rep_origin     ori: high-copy-number ColE1/pMB1/pBR322/pUC origin of replication
   2323..3183    -  CDS            AmpR: β-lactamase; bla; confers resistance to ampicillin, carbenicillin, and related antibiotics
   3184..3288    -  promoter       AmpR promoter: bla
   3364..4526    +  promoter       EF-1α promoter: strong constitutive promoter for human elongation factor EF-1α
   4546..6258    +  CDS            GALNT2: GALT2_HUMAN - Experimental evidence at protein level: Swiss-Prot protein existence level 1. Catalyzes the initial reaction in O-linked oligosaccharide biosynthesis, the transfer of an N-acetyl-D-galactosamine residue to a serine or threonine residue on the protein receptor. Has a broad spectrum of substrates for peptides such as EA2, Muc5AC, Muc1a, Muc1b. Probably involved in O-linked glycosylation of the immunoglobulin A1 (IgA1) hinge region. Involved in O-linked glycosylation of APOC-III, ANGPTL3 and PLTP. It participates to the regulation of HDL-C metabolism (PubMed:27508872, PubMed:3229367
   6277..6984    +  CDS            msGFP2: photostable monomeric superfolder GFP (Valbuena et al., 2020)
   7014..7221    +  polyA_signal   bGH poly(A) signal: bovine growth hormone polyadenylation signal
   7242..7263    +  promoter       SV40 promoter (fragment): SV40 enhancer and early promoter
   7284..7712    +  rep_origin     f1 ori (sequence partly withheld): f1 bacteriophage origin of replication; arrow indicates direction of (+) strand synthesis
   7726..245     +  promoter       SV40 promoter (across the origin): SV40 enhancer and early promoter
>Addgene plasmid #218965 | pEF-GalNAcT2-msGFP2 | addgene full sequence | sequence record 446216 | Addgene NGS Result
GGTGTGGAAAGTCCCCAGGCTCCCCAGCAGGCAGAAGTATGCAAAGCATGCATCTCAATTAGTCAGCAAC
CATAGTCCCGCCCCTAACTCCGCCCATCCCGCCCCTAACTCCGCCCAGTTCCGCCCATTCTCCGCCCCTA
GGCTGACTAATTTTTTTTATTTATGCAGAGGCCGAGGCCGCCTCTGCCTCTGAGCTATTCCAGAAGTAGT
GAGGAGGCTTTTTTGGAGGCCTAGGCTTTTGCAAAAAGCTCCCCCCCCGGGAGGTCCACAATGGTTGAAC
AAGATGGATTGCACGCAGGTTCTCCGGCCGCTTGGGTGGAGAGGCTATTCGGCTATGACTGGGCACAACA
GACAATCGGCTGCTCTGATGCCGCCGTGTTCCGGCTGTCAGCGCAGGGGCGCCCGGTTCTTTTTGTCAAG
ACCGACCTGTCCGGTGCCCTGAATGAACTCCAGGACGAGGCAGCGCGGCTATCGTGGCTGGCCACGACGG
GCGTTCCTTGCGCAGCTGTGCTCGACGTTGTCACTGAAGCGGGAAGGGACTGGCTGCTATTGGGCGAAGT
GCCGGGGCAGGATCTCCTGTCATCTCACCTTGCTCCTGCCGAGAAAGTATCCATCATGGCTGATGCAATG
CGGCGGCTGCATACGCTTGATCCGGCTACCTGCCCATTCGACCACCAAGCGAAACATCGCATCGAGCGAG
CACGTACTCGGATGGAAGCCGGTCTTGTCGATCAGGATGATCTGGACGAAGAGCATCAGGGGCTCGCGCC
AGCCGAACTGTTCGCCAGGCTCAAGGCGCGTATGCCCGACGGCGAGGATCTCGTCGTGACTCATGGCGAT
GCCTGCTTGCCGAATATCATGGTGGAAAATGGCCGCTTTTCTGGATTCATCGACTGTGGCCGGCTGGGTG
TGGCGGACCGCTATCAGGACATAGCGTTGGCTACCCGTGATATTGCTGAAGAGCTTGGCGGCGAATGGGC
TGACCGCTTCCTCGTGCTTTACGGTATCGCCGCTCCCGATTCGCAGCGCATCGCCTTCTATCGCCTTCTT
GACGAGTTCTTCTGAGCGGGACTCTGGGGTTCGAAATGACCGACCAAGCGACGCCCAACCTGCCATCACG
AGATTTCGATTCCACCGCCGCCTTCTATGAAAGGTTGGGCTTCGGAATCGTTTTCCGGGACGCCGGCTGG
ATGATCCTCCAGCGCGGGGATCTCATGCTGGAGTTCTTCGCCCACCCCAACTTGTTTATTGCAGCTTATA
ATGGTTACAAATAAAGCAATAGCATCACAAATTTCACAAATAAAGCATTTTTTTCACTGCATTCTAGTTG
TGGTTTGTCCAAACTCATCAATGTATCTTATCATGTCTGTATACCGTCGATCTTTCCGCTTCCTCGCTCA
CTGACTCGCTGCGCTCGGTCGTTCGGCTGCGGCGAGCGGTATCAGCTCACTCAAAGGCGGTAATACGGTT
ATCCACAGAATCAGGGGATAACGCAGGAAAGAACATGTGAGCAAAAGGCCAGCAAAAGGCCAGGAACCGT
AAAAAGGCCGCGTTGCTGGCGTTTTTCCATAGGCTCCGCCCCCCTGACGAGCATCACAAAAATCGACGCT
CAAGTCAGAGGTGGCGAAACCCGACAGGACTATAAAGATACCAGGCGTTTCCCCCTGGAAGCTCCCTCGT
GCGCTCTCCTGTTCCGACCCTGCCGCTTACCGGATACCTGTCCGCCTTTCTCCCTTCGGGAAGCGTGGCG
CTTTCTCATAGCTCACGCTGTAGGTATCTCAGTTCGGTGTAGGTCGTTCGCTCCAAGCTGGGCTGTATGC
ACGAACCCCCCGTTCAGCCCGACCGCTGCGCCTTATCCGGTAACTATCGTCTTGAGTCCAACCCGGTAAG
ACACGACTTATCGCCACTGGCAGCAGCCACTGGTAACAGGATTAGCAGAGCGAGGTATGTAGGCGGTGCT
ACAGAGTTCTTGAAGTGGTGGCCTAACTACGGCTACACTAGAAGAACAGTATTTGGTATCTGCGCTCTGC
TGAAGCCAGTTACCTTCGGAAAAAGAGTTGGTAGCTCTTGATCCGGCAAACAAACCACCGCTGGTAGCGG
TGGTTTTTTTGTTTGCAAGCAGCAGATTACGCGCAGAAAAAAAGGATCTCAAGAAGATCCTTTGATCTTT
TCTACGGGGTCTGACGCTCAGTGGAACGAAAACTCACGTTAAGGGATTTTGGTCATGAGATTATCAAAAA
GGATCTTCACCTAGATCCTTTTAAATTAAAAATGAAGTTTTAAATCAATCTAAAGTATATATGAGTAAAC
TTGGTCTGACAGTTACCAATGCTTAATCAGTGAGGCACCTATCTCAGCGATCTGTCTATTTCGTTCATCC
ATAGTTGCCTGACTCCCCGTCGTGTAGATAACTACGATACGGGAGGGCTTACCATCTGGCCCCAGTGCTG
CAATGATACCGCGAGACCCACGCTCACCGGCTCCAGATTTATCAGCAATAAACCAGCCAGCCGGAAGGGC
CGAGCGCAGAAGTGGTCCTGCAACTTTATCCGCCTCCATCCAGTCTATTAATTGTTGCCGGGAAGCTAGA
GTAAGTAGTTCGCCAGTTAATAGTTTGCGCAACGTTGTTGCCATTGCTACAGGCATCGTGGTGTCACGCT
CGTCGTTTGGTATGGCTTCATTCAGCTCCGGTTCCCAACGATCAAGGCGAGTTACATGATCCCCCATGTT
GTGCAAAAAAGCGGTTAGCTCCTTCGGTCCTCCGATCGTTGTCAGAAGTAAGTTGGCCGCAGTGTTATCA
CTCATGGTTATGGCAGCACTGCATAATTCTCTTACTGTCATGCCATCCGTAAGATGCTTTTCTGTGACTG
GTGAGTACTCAACCAAGTCATTCTGAGAATAGTGTATGCGGCGACCGAGTTGCTCTTGCCCGGCGTCAAT
ACGGGATAATACCGCGCCACATAGCAGAACTTTAAAAGTGCTCATCATTGGAAAACGTTCTTCGGGGCGA
AAACTCTCAAGGATCTTACCGCTGTTGAGATCCAGTTCGATGTAACCCACTCGGGCACCCAACTGATCTT
CAGCATCTTTTACTTTCACCAGCGTTTCTGGGTGAGCAAAAACAGGAAGGCAAAATGCCGCAAAAAAGGG
AATAAGGGCGACACGGAAATGTTGAATACTCATACTCTTCCTTTTTCAATATTATTGAAGCATTTATCAG
GGTTATTGTCTCATGAGCGGATACATATTTGAATGTATTTAGAAAAATAAACAAATAGGGGTTCCGCGCA
CATTTCCCCGAAAAGTGCCACCTGACGTCAGATCGACGGATCGGGAGATCGGTACCGAATTCAAGCTTCG
TGAGGCTCCGGTGCCCGTCAGTGGGCAGAGCGCACATCGCCCACAGTCCCCGAGAAGTTGGGGGGAGGGG
TCGGCAATTGAACCGGTGCCTAGAGAAGGTGGCGCGGGGTAAACTGGGAAAGTGATGTCGTGTACTGGCT
CCGCCTTTTTCCCGAGGGTGGGGGAGAACCGTATATAAGTGCAGTAGTCGCCGTGAACGTTCTTTTTCGC
AACGGGTTTGCCGCCAGAACACAGGTAAGTGCCGTGTGTGGTTCCCGCGGGCCTGGCCTCTTTACGGGTT
ATGGCCCTTGCGTGCCTTGAATTACTTCCACCTGGCTCCAGTACGTGATTCTTGATCCCGAGCTGGAGCC
AGGGGCGGGCCTTGCGCTTTAGGAGCCCCTTCGCCTCGTGCTTGAGTTGAGGCCTGGCCTGGGCGCTGGG
GCCGCCGCGTGCGAATCTGGTGGCACCTTCGCGCCTGTCTCGCTGCTTTCGATAAGTCTCTAGCCATTTA
AAATTTTTGATGACCTGCTGCGACGCTTTTTTTCTGGCAAGATAGTCTTGTAAATGCGGGCCAGGATCTG
CACACTGGTATTTCGGTTTTTGGGGCCGCGGGCGGCGACGGGGCCCGTGCGTCCCAGCGCACATGTTCGG
CGAGGCGGGGCCTGCGAGCGCGGCCACCGAGAATCGGACGGGGGTAGTCTCAAGCTGGCCGGCCTGCTCT
GGTGCCTGGCCTCGCGCCGCCGTGTATCGCCCCGCCCTGGGCGGCAAGGCTGGCCCGGTCGGCACCAGTT
GCGTGAGCGGAAAGATGGCCGCTTCCCGGCCCTGCTCCAGGGGGCTCAAAATGGAGGACGCGGCGCTCGG
GAGAGCGGGCGGGTGAGTCACCCACACAAAGGAAAGGGGCCTTTCCGTCCTCAGCCGTCGCTTCATGTGA
CTCCACGGAGTACCGGGCGCCGTCCAGGCACCTCGATTAGTTCTGGAGCTTTTGGAGTACGTCGTCTTTA
GGTTGGGGGGAGGGGTTTTATGCGATGGAGTTTCCCCACACTGAGTGGGTGGAGACTGAAGTTAGGCCAG
CTTGGCACTTGATGTAATTCTCCTTGGAATTTGCCCTTTTTGAGTTTGGATCTTGGTTCATTCTCAAGCC
TCAGACAGTGGTTCAAAGTTTTTTTCTTCCATTTCAGGTGTCGTGAACACGTGGCCACCGCCACCATGAG
GCGGCGCTCGAGGATGCTGCTCTGCTTCGCCTTCCTGTGGGTGCTGGGAATCGCCTACTACATGTACTCG
GGAGGAGGATCTGCGCTGGCCGGAGGAGCGGGAGGAGGAGCCGGCAGGAAGGAGGACTGGAATGAAATTG
ACCCCATTAAAAAGAAAGACCTTCATCACAGCAATGGAGAAGAGAAAGCACAAAGCATGGAGACCCTCCC
TCCAGGGAAAGTACGGTGGCCAGACTTTAACCAGGAAGCTTATGTTGGAGGGACGATGGTCCGCTCCGGG
CAGGACCCTTACGCCCGCAACAAGTTCAACCAGGTGGAGAGTGATAAGCTTCGAATGGATAGAGCCATCC
CTGACACCCGGCATGACCAGTGTCAGCGGAAGCAGTGGCGGGTGGATCTGCCGGCCACCAGCGTGGTGAT
CACGTTTCACAATGAAGCCAGGTCGGCCCTACTCAGGACCGTGGTCAGCGTGCTTAAGAAAAGCCCGCCC
CATCTCATAAAAGAAATCATCTTGGTGGATGACTACAGCAATGATCCTGAGGACGGGGCTCTCTTGGGGA
AAATTGAGAAAGTGCGAGTTCTTAGAAATGATCGACGAGAAGGCCTCATGCGCTCACGGGTTCGGGGGGC
CGATGCTGCCCAAGCCAAGGTCCTGACCTTCCTGGACAGTCACTGCGAGTGTAATGAGCACTGGCTGGAG
CCCCTCCTGGAAAGGGTGGCGGAGGACAGGACTCGGGTTGTGTCACCCATCATCGATGTCATTAATATGG
ACAACTTTCAGTATGTGGGGGCATCTGCTGACTTGAAGGGCGGTTTTGATTGGAACTTGGTATTCAAGTG
GGATTACATGACGCCTGAGCAGAGAAGGTCCCGGCAGGGGAACCCAGTCGCCCCTATAAAAACCCCCATG
ATTGCTGGTGGGCTGTTTGTGATGGATAAGTTCTATTTTGAAGAACTGGGGAAGTACGACATGATGATGG
ATGTGTGGGGAGGAGAGAACCTAGAGATCTCGTTCCGCGTGTGGCAGTGTGGTGGCAGCCTGGAGATCAT
CCCGTGCAGCCGTGTGGGACACGTGTTCCGGAAGCAGCACCCCTACACGTTCCCGGGTGGCAGTGGCACT
GTCTTTGCCCGAAACACCCGCCGGGCAGCAGAGGTCTGGATGGATGAATACAAAAATTTCTATTATGCAG
CAGTGCCTTCTGCTAGAAACGTTCCTTATGGAAATATTCAGAGCAGATTGGAGCTTAGGAAGAAACTCAG
CTGCAAGCCTTTCAAATGGTACCTTGAAAATGTCTATCCAGAGTTAAGGGTTCCAGACCATCAGGATATA
GCTTTTGGGGCCTTGCAGCAGGGAACTAACTGCCTCGACACTTTGGGACACTTTGCTGATGGTGTGGTTG
GAGTTTATGAATGTCACAATGCTGGGGGAAACCAGGAATGGGCCTTGACGAAGGAGAAGTCGGTGAAGCA
CATGGATTTGTGCCTTACTGTGGTGGACCGGGCACCGGGCTCTCTTATAAAGCTGCAGGGCTGCCGAGAA
AATGACAGCAGACAGAAATGGGAACAGATCGAGGGCAACTCCAAGCTGAGGCACGTGGGCAGCAACCTGT
GCCTGGACAGTCGCACGGCCAAGAGCGGGGGCCTAAGCGTGGAGGTGTGTGGCCCGGCCCTTTCGCAGCA
GTGGAAGTTCACGCTCAACCTGCAGCAGGGAGGAAGCGGAGGAAGCATGGATAGCACTGAGAGCCTGTTC
ACCGGGGTGGTGCCCATCCTGGTCGAGCTGGACGGCGACGTAAACGGCCACAAGTTCAGCGTGCGCGGCG
AGGGCGAGGGCGATGCCACCAACGGCAAGCTGACCCTGAAGTTCATCTGCACCACCGGCAAGCTGCCCGT
GCCCTGGCCCACCCTCGTGACCACCCTGACCTACGGCGTGCAGTGCTTCAGCCGCTACCCCGACCACATG
AAGCAGCACGACTTCTTCAAGTCCGCCATGCCCGAAGGCTACGTCCAGGAGCGCACCATCACCTTCAAGG
ACGACGGCACCTACAAGACCCGCGCCGAGGTGAAGTTCGAGGGCGACACCCTGGTGAACCGCATCGAGCT
GAAGGGCATCGACTTCAAGGAGGACGGCAACATCCTGGGGCACAAGCTGGAGTACAACTACAACAGCCAC
AACGTCTATATCACCGCCGACAAGCAGAAGAACGGCATCAAGGCCAACTTCAAGATCCGCCACAACGTGG
AGGACGGCAGCGTGCAGCTCGCCGACCACTACCAGCAGAACACCCCCATCGGCGACGGCCCCGTGCTGCT
GCCCGACAACCACTACCTGAGCACCCAGTCCAAGCTGAGCAAAGACCCCAACGAGAAGCGCGATCACATG
GTCCTGCTGGAGTTCGTGACCGCCGCCGGGATCACTGGAGGCAGTGGCGGTTCTTAGTCTAGAAGCTCGC
TGATCAGCCTCGACTGTGCCTTCTAGTTGCCAGCCATCTGTTGTTTGCCCCTCCCCCGTGCCTTCCTTGA
CCCTGGAAGGTGCCACTCCCACTGTCCTTTCCTAATAAAATGAGGAAATTGCATCGCATTGTCTGAGTAG
GTGTCATTCTATTCTGGGGGGTGGGGTGGGGCAGGACAGCAAGGGGGAGGATTGGGAAGACAATAGCAGG
CATGCTGGGGATGGCCCGGGCTCTATGGCTTCTGAGGCGGAAAGAACCAGCTGGGGCTCTAGGGGGTATC
CCC
[124 nt withheld, positions 7284-7407]
C
[72 nt withheld, positions 7409-7480]
TCCCCCAAAAAACTTGATTA
[49 nt withheld, positions 7501-7549]
CCTTTGACGTTGGAGTCCACGTTCTTT
[37 nt withheld, positions 7577-7613]
ACCCTATCTCGGTCTATTCTTTTGATTTATAAGGGATTTTGCCGATTTCGGCCTATTGGTTAAAAAATGA
GCTGATTTAACAAAAATTTAACGCGAATTAATTCTGTGGAATGTGTGTCAGTTAGGGTGTGGAAAGTCCC
CAGGCTCCCCAGCAGGCAGAAGTATGCAAAGCATGCATCTCAATTAGTCAGCAACCA
